Addgene plasmid #216829: pAV-puro-U6+27-F30-Tornado-Squash-TfR-IRE
Purpose: Expresses a circular RNA containing a Squash aptamer and an IRE (TfR derived) in mammalian cells, using the Tornado expression system.
Depositing lab: Samie Jaffrey. Depositing organization: Cornell University. Publication: Engineering acyclovir-induced RNA nanodevices for reversible and tunable control of aptamer function. Hagen T, Litke JL, Nasir N, Hou Q, Jaffrey SR. Cell Chem Biol. 2024 Aug 23:S2451-9456(24)00319-2. doi: 10.1016/j.chembiol.2024.07.017. PubMed 39191249.
Backbone
  Vector backbone: pAV-puro-U6+27
  Backbone size w/o insert (bp): 5587
  Total vector size (bp): 5759
  Vector type: Mammalian Expression
  Selectable markers: Puromycin
Growth in bacteria
  Bacterial resistance: Ampicillin, 100 μg/mL
  Growth temperature: 37°C
  Growth strain: DH5alpha
  Copy number: Unknown
Gene/Insert
  Gene/Insert name: Tornado-Squash-TfR-IRE
  Species: Synthetic
  Insert size (bp): 172
  Promoter: U6+27
  Cloning method: Restriction Enzyme; 5′ cloning site NotI (not destroyed); 3′ cloning site SacII (not destroyed)
  Sequencing primers: 5′ GGAAGAGGGCCTATTTCCCAT; 3′ CTAGTCCTCGGCTCGAG
Terms and licenses: Academic/Nonprofit Terms; Industry Terms: Not Available to Industry
How to cite: pAV-puro-U6+27-F30-Tornado-Squash-TfR-IRE was a gift from Samie Jaffrey (Addgene plasmid # 216829 ; http://n2t.net/addgene:216829 ; RRID:Addgene_216829)
