[The description below was written by a language model from this plasmid's Addgene catalogue record and pLannotate feature annotations shown in this document.]
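Description:
pAV-puro-U6+27-F30-Tornado-Squash-TfR-IRE is a mammalian expression plasmid built on the pAV-puro-U6+27 backbone. It produces a small synthetic circular RNA in transfected cells. It is propagated in E. coli through a high-copy ColE1/pUC-type origin with ampicillin resistance (AmpR under its own bla promoter), and it also carries an f1 phage origin. For selection in mammalian cells, an SV40 enhancer/early promoter drives a puromycin N-acetyltransferase cassette, followed by SV40 small t intron and large T-derived sequences and an SV40 polyadenylation signal. The annotation also detects a fragment of a bleomycin-binding (ble) gene next to PuroR and a partial AAV2 inverted terminal repeat. These appear to be backbone remnants, and the record describes no AAV packaging use.

The payload is a 172 bp insert cloned between NotI and SacII, downstream of the RNA polymerase III human U6 promoter in its "U6+27" form, in which the first 27 nucleotides of U6 snRNA are included in the transcript. The transcript uses the Tornado system, in which flanking self-cleaving twister ribozymes (one is annotated as a type-P3 twister fragment) leave ends that endogenous cellular ligase activity joins, yielding a stable circular RNA. The circle holds the fluorogenic Squash aptamer, and the plasmid name indicates an F30 scaffold. It also holds an iron-responsive element derived from the transferrin receptor transcript, annotated as an IRE hairpin. According to the record, the plasmid is used to express this Squash–IRE circular RNA in mammalian cells, and the associated work concerns engineered RNA devices for controlling aptamer function. The sequenced record (5,584 nt) is somewhat shorter than the catalogued total size of 5,759 bp.
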