Features (pLannotate 1.2.2; 19 found; start..end, strand, type, name):
    290..530     +  promoter       U6 promoter: RNA polymerase III promoter for human U6 snRNA
    576..642     +  ncRNA          twister-P3 (fragment): Accession: RF03154 - type-P3 twister ribozyme
    766..796     +  ncRNA          IRE II: Accession: RF02253 - Iron response element II
    931..951     +  misc_feature   MCS (fragment): pUC18/19 multiple cloning site
   1009..1130    +  polyA_signal   SV40 poly(A) signal: SV40 polyadenylation signal
   1165..1223    +  CDS            lacZα (fragment): LacZα fragment of β-galactosidase; lacZ fragment
   1254..1682    -  rep_origin     f1 ori (sequence partly withheld): f1 bacteriophage origin of replication; arrow indicates direction of (+) strand synthesis
   1709..1813    +  promoter       AmpR promoter: bla
   1814..2674    +  CDS            AmpR: β-lactamase; bla; confers resistance to ampicillin, carbenicillin, and related antibiotics
   2845..3433    +  rep_origin     ori: high-copy-number ColE1/pMB1/pBR322/pUC origin of replication
   3598..3646    -  repeat_region  AAV2 ITR (fragment): inverted terminal repeat of adeno-associated virus serotype 2 inverted
   3702..3836    -  polyA_signal   SV40 poly(A) signal: SV40 polyadenylation signal
   3859..3942    -  CDS            large T antigen (fragment): large T antigen from SV40 (simian virus 40)
   4261..4281    -  CDS            SV40 NLS: nuclear localization signal of SV40 (simian virus 40) large T antigen
   4411..4476    -  intron         small t intron: SV40 (simian virus 40) small t antigen intron
   4478..4552    -  CDS            small t antigen (fragment): SV40 (simian virus 40) small t antigen
   4555..4875    -  CDS            ble (fragment): BLE_KLEPN - Experimental evidence at protein level: Swiss-Prot protein existence level 1. Binding protein with a strong affinity to the bleomycin family of antibiotics. Binds to CL990; an antimitotic-antibiotic compound. From Klebsiella pneumoniae.
   4903..5502    -  CDS            PuroR (fragment): puromycin N-acetyltransferase; pac from Streptomyces; confers resistance to puromycin
   5512..257     -  promoter       SV40 promoter (across the origin): SV40 enhancer and early promoter
>Addgene plasmid #216829 | pAV-puro-U6+27-F30-Tornado-Squash-TfR-IRE | addgene full sequence | sequence record 430573 | Addgene NGS Result
GCCTCTGCATAAATAAAAAAAATTAGTCAGCCATGGGGCGGAGAATGGGCGGAACTGGGCGGAGTTAGGG
GCGGGATGGGCGGAGTTAGGGGCGGGACTATGGTTGCTGACTAATTGAGATGCATGCTTTGCATACTTCT
GCCTGCTGGGGAGCCTGGGGACTTTCCACACCTGGTTGCTGACTAATTGAGATGCATGCTTTGCATACTT
CTGCCTGCTGGGGAGCCTGGGGACTTTCCACACCCTAACTGACACACATTCCACAGCCGGATCCAAGGTC
GGGCAGGAAGAGGGCCTATTTCCCATGATTCCTTCATATTTGCATATACGATACAAGGCTGTTAGAGAGA
TAATTAGAATTAATTTGACTGTAAACACAAAGATATTAGTACAAAATACGTGACGTAGAAAGTAATAATT
TCTTGGGTAGTTTGCAGTTTTAAAATTATGTTTTAAAATGGACTATCATATGCTTACCGTAACTTGAAAG
TATTTCGATTTCTTGGCTTTATATATCTTGTGGAAAGGACGAAACACCGTGCTCGCTTCGGCAGCACATA
TACTAGTCGACGGGCCGCACTCGCCGGTCCCAAGCCCGGATAAAATGGGAGGGGGCGGGAAACCGCCTAA
CCATGCCGAGTGCGGCCGCTTGCCATGTGTATCGGTCCGCTACAAGGTGAGCCCAATAATACGGTTTGGG
TTAGGATAGGAAGTAGAGCCGTAAACTCTCTAAGCGGTAGCGGTCCGATACTCTGATGATGGGTCCCGAT
TATCGGGAGCAGTGTCTTCCATAATCGGGTCCCATCATTCATGGCAAGTGGCCGCGGTCGGCGTGGACTG
TAGAACACTGCCAATGCCGGTCCCAAGCCCGGATAAAAGTGGAGGGTACAGTCCACGCTCTAGAGCGCAC
TTCGGTGCGCTTTTTACTAGGACCTGCAGGCATGCAAGCTTGACGTCGGTTACCGATATCCATATGGCGA
CCGCATCGATCTCGAGCCGAGGACTAGTAACTTGTTTATTGCAGCTTATAATGGTTACAAATAAAGCAAT
AGCATCACAAATTTCACAAATAAAGCATTTTTTTCACTGCATTCTAGTTGTGGTTTGTCCAAACTCATCA
ATGTATCTTATCATGTCTTACGTAGATAAGTAGCATGGCGGGTTATAGCGAAGAGGCCCGCACCGATCGC
CCTTCCCAACAGTTGCGCAGCCTGAATGGCGAATGGAAATTGTAAGCGTTAATATTTTGTTAAAATTCGC
GTTAAATTTTTGTTAAATCAGCTCATTTTTTAACCAATAGGCCGAAATCGGCAAAATCCCTTATAAATCA
AAAGAATAGACCGAGATAGGGT
[37 nt withheld, positions 1353-1389]
AAAGAACGTGGACTCCAACGTCAAAGG
[49 nt withheld, positions 1417-1465]
T
[91 nt withheld, positions 1467-1557]
G
[124 nt withheld, positions 1559-1682]
CAGGTGGCACTTTTCGGGGAAATGTGCGCGGAACCCCTATTTGTTTATTTTTCTAAATACATTCAAATAT
GTATCCGCTCATGAGACAATAACCCTGATAAATGCTTCAATAATATTGAAAAAGGAAGAGTATGAGTATT
CAACATTTCCGTGTCGCCCTTATTCCCTTTTTTGCGGCATTTTGCCTTCCTGTTTTTGCTCACCCAGAAA
CGCTGGTGAAAGTAAAAGATGCTGAAGATCAGTTGGGTGCACGAGTGGGTTACATCGAACTGGATCTCAA
CAGCGGTAAGATCCTTGAGAGTTTTCGCCCCGAAGAACGTTTTCCAATGATGAGCACTTTTAAAGTTCTG
CTATGTGGCGCGGTATTATCCCGTATTGACGCCGGGCAAGAGCAACTCGGTCGCCGCATACACTATTCTC
AGAATGACTTGGTTGAGTACTCACCAGTCACAGAAAAGCATCTTACGGATGGCATGACAGTAAGAGAATT
ATGCAGTGCTGCCATAACCATGAGTGATAACACTGCGGCCAACTTACTTCTGACAACGATCGGAGGACCG
AAGGAGCTAACCGCTTTTTTGCACAACATGGGGGATCATGTAACTCGCCTTGATCGTTGGGAACCGGAGC
TGAATGAAGCCATACCAAACGACGAGCGTGACACCACGATGCCTGTAGCAATGGCAACAACGTTGCGCAA
ACTATTAACTGGCGAACTACTTACTCTAGCTTCCCGGCAACAATTAATAGACTGGATGGAGGCGGATAAA
GTTGCAGGACCACTTCTGCGCTCGGCCCTTCCGGCTGGCTGGTTTATTGCTGATAAATCTGGAGCCGGTG
AGCGTGGGTCTCGCGGTATCATTGCAGCACTGGGGCCAGATGGTAAGCCCTCCCGTATCGTAGTTATCTA
CACGACGGGGAGTCAGGCAACTATGGATGAACGAAATAGACAGATCGCTGAGATAGGTGCCTCACTGATT
AAGCATTGGTAACTGTCAGACCAAGTTTACTCATATATACTTTAGATTGATTTAAAACTTCATTTTTAAT
TTAAAAGGATCTAGGTGAAGATCCTTTTTGATAATCTCATGACCAAAATCCCTTAACGTGAGTTTTCGTT
CCACTGAGCGTCAGACCCCGTAGAAAAGATCAAAGGATCTTCTTGAGATCCTTTTTTTCTGCGCGTAATC
TGCTGCTTGCAAACAAAAAAACCACCGCTACCAGCGGTGGTTTGTTTGCCGGATCAAGAGCTACCAACTC
TTTTTCCGAAGGTAACTGGCTTCAGCAGAGCGCAGATACCAAATACTGTTCTTCTAGTGTAGCCGTAGTT
AGGCCACCACTTCAAGAACTCTGTAGCACCGCCTACATACCTCGCTCTGCTAATCCTGTTACCAGTGGCT
GCTGCCAGTGGCGATAAGTCGTGTCTTACCGGGTTGGACTCAAGACGATAGTTACCGGATAAGGCGCAGC
GGTCGGGCTGAACGGGGGGTTCGTGCACACAGCCCAGCTTGGAGCGAACGACCTACACCGAACTGAGATA
CCTACAGCGTGAGCTATGAGAAAGCGCCACGCTTCCCGAAGGGAGAAAGGCGGACAGGTATCCGGTAAGC
GGCAGGGTCGGAACAGGAGAGCGCACGAGGGAGCTTCCAGGGGGAAACGCCTGGTATCTTTATAGTCCTG
TCGGGTTTCGCCACCTCTGACTTGAGCGTCGATTTTTGTGATGCTCGTCAGGGGGGCGGAGCCTATGGAA
AAACGCCAGCAACGCGGCCTTTTTACGGTTCCTGGCCTTTTGCTGGCCTTTTGCTCACATGTTCTTTCCT
GCGTTATCCCCTGATTCTGTGGATAACCGTATTACCGCCTTTGAGTGAGCTGATACCGCTCGCCGCAGCC
GAACGACCGAGCGCAGCGAGTCAGTGAGCGAGCGCGCAGAGAGGGAGTGGCCAACTCCATCACTAGGGGT
TCCTGGAGGGGTGGAGTCGTGACGTGAATTACGTCATAGGGTTAGGGAGGTCCTGGATCGATCCAGACAT
GATAAGATACATTGATGAGTTTGGACAAACCACAACTAGAATGCAGTGAAAAAAATGCTTTATTTGTGAA
ATTTGTGATGCTATTGCTTTATTTGTAACCATTATAAGCTGCAATAAACAAGTTAACAACAACAATTGCA
TTCATTTTATGTTTCAGGTTCAGGGGGAGGTGTGGGAGGTTTTTTAAAGCAAGTAAAACCTCTACAAATG
TGGTATGGCTGATTATGATCTCTAGTCAAGGCACTATACATCAAATATTCCTTATTAACCCCTTTACAAA
TTAAAAAGCTAAAGGTACACAATTTTTGAGCATAGTTATTAATAGCAGACACTCTATGCCTGTGTGGAGT
AAGAAAAAACAGTATGTTATGATTATAACTGTTATGCCTACTTATAAAGGTTACAGAATATTTTTCCATA
ATTTTCTTGTATAGCAGTGCAGCTTTTTCCTTTGTGGTGTAAATAGCAAAGCAAGCAAGAGTTCTATTAC
TAAACACAGCATGACTCAAAAAACTTAGCAATTCTGAAGGAAAGTCCTTGGGGTCTTCTACCTTTCTCTT
CTTTTTTGGAGGAGTAGAATGTTGAGAGTCAGCAGTAGCCTCATCATCACTAGATGGCATTTCTTCTGAG
CAAAACAGGTTTTCCTCATTAAAGGCATTCCACCACTGCTCCCATTCATCAGTTCCATAGGTTGGAATCT
AAAATACACAAACAATTAGAATCAGTAGTTTAACACATTATACACTTAAAAATTTTATATTTACCTTAGA
GCTTTAAATCTCTGTAGGTAGTTTGTCCAATTATGTCACACCACAGAAGTAAGGTTCCTTCACAAAGATC
CGGACCAAAGCGGCCATCGTGCCTCCCCACTCCTGCAGTTCGGGGGCATGGATGCGCGGATAGCCGCTGC
TGGTTTCCTGGATGCCGACGGATTTGCACTGCCGGTAGAACTCCGCGAGGTCGTCCAGCCTCAGGCAGCA
GCTGAACCAACTCGCGAGGGGATCGAGCCCGGGGTGGGCGAAGAACTCCAGCATGAGATCCCCGCGCTGG
AGGATCATCCAGCCGGCGTCCCGGAAAACGATTCCGAAGCCCAACCTTTCATAGAAGGCGGCGGTGGAAT
CGAAATCTCGTGATGGCAGGTTGGGCGTCGCTTGGTCGGTCATTTCGAACTGCGGGTCGTGGGGCGGGCG
TCAGGCACCGGGCTTGCGGGTCATGCACCAGGTGCGCGGTCCTTCGGGCACCTCGACGTCGGCGGTGACG
GTGAAGCCGAGCCGCTCGTAGAAGGGGAGGTTGCGGGGCGCGGAGGTCTCCAGGAAGGCGGGCACCCCGG
CGCGCTCGGCCGCCTCCACTCCGGGGAGCACGACGGCGCTGCCCAGACCCTTGCCCTGGTGGTCGGGCGA
GACGCCGACGGTGGCCAGGAACCACGCGGGCTCCTTGGGCCGGTGCGGCGCCAGGAGGCCTTCCATCTGT
TGCTGCGCGGCCAGCCGGGAACCGCTCAACTCGGCCATGCGCGGGCCGATCTCGGCGAACACCGCCCCCG
CTTCGACGCTCTCCGGCGTGGTCCAGACCGCCACGGCAGCACCGTCGTCCGCGACCCACACCTTGCCGAT
GTCGAGCCCGACGCGCGTGAGGAAGAGTTCTTGCAGCTCGGTGACCCGCTCGATGTGGCGATCAGGATCG
ACGGTGTGGCGCGTGGCGGGGTAGTCGGCGAACGCGGCGGCGAGGGTGCGTACGGCCCTGGGGACGTCGT
CGCGGGTGGCGAGGCGCACCGTGGGCTTGTACTCGGTCATGGTAAGCTTTTTGCAAAAGCCTAGGCCTCC
AAAAAAGCCTCCTCACTACTTCTGGAATAGCTCAGAGGCCGAGGCGGCCTCG
